Addgene plasmid #75289: pMAL-p4X
Purpose: (Empty Backbone) Expresses proteins in the periplasm as fusions to a high-binding mutant (A313V) maltose-binding protein
Depositing lab: Paul Riggs. Depositing organization: New England Biolabs. Publication: Mutations in maltose-binding protein that alter affinity and solubility properties. Walker IH, Hsieh PC, Riggs PD. Appl Microbiol Biotechnol. 2010 Sep;88(1):187-97. doi: 10.1007/s00253-010-2696-y. Epub 2010 Jun 10. PubMed 20535468.
Backbone
  Vector backbone: pMAL-p4X
  Backbone manufacturer: New England Biolabs
  Backbone size (bp): 6720
  Modifications to backbone: malE A313V
  Vector type: Bacterial Expression
  Promoter: tac
  Tag / fusion protein: maltose-binding protein (N terminal on backbone)
Growth in bacteria
  Bacterial resistance: Ampicillin, 100 μg/mL
  Growth temperature: 37°C
  Growth strain: DH5alpha
  Growth instructions: Any E. coli strain can be used for expression of fusion proteins; NEBExpress, BL21, or BL21(DE3) are good first choices
  Copy number: Low Copy
Gene/Insert
  Cloning method: Restriction Enzyme
  Sequencing primers: 5′ GGTCGTCAGACTGTCGATGAAGCC; 3′ CGCCAGGGTTTTCCCAGTCACGAC
Terms and licenses: Academic/Nonprofit Terms; Industry Terms
Depositor comments: Commercial use requires a license from New England Biolabs
How to cite: pMAL-p4X was a gift from Paul Riggs (Addgene plasmid # 75289 ; http://n2t.net/addgene:75289 ; RRID:Addgene_75289)
