[The description below was written by a language model from this plasmid's Addgene catalogue record and pLannotate feature annotations shown in this document.]
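Description:
pMAL-p4X is a 6,720 bp empty bacterial expression backbone from a commercial supplier, designed to produce proteins in E. coli as fusions to the C-terminus of maltose-binding protein (MBP). The malE coding sequence carried here retains its native signal sequence, so the fusion is directed to the periplasm. It also bears an A313V substitution, described in the record as a high-binding mutant. The plasmid is selected with ampicillin through the bla (β-lactamase) gene and replicates from a ColE1/pMB1-type origin. Although the automated annotation labels this origin generically as high copy, the presence of rop and the pBR322 bom region fits the catalogue listing of the plasmid as low copy. An M13 phage origin is also present, which can allow single-stranded DNA production with helper phage.

Expression is driven by the strong hybrid tac promoter followed by a lac operator. A lacI gene under the lacIq promoter supplies abundant repressor from the plasmid itself, so transcription stays off until induced with IPTG, and the record notes that any E. coli strain can be used for expression. Downstream of malE lies a fragment of the pUC-type multiple cloning site, where genes are inserted by restriction cloning in frame with MBP. It is followed by a lacZα fragment, which typically permits blue/white screening for inserts. The rrnB T1 and T2 terminators, with adjacent 5S rRNA sequence, end transcription. The feature table does not annotate a protease cleavage site between MBP and the cloning site. The vector is typically used for periplasmic expression and MBP-based affinity purification of recombinant proteins; commercial use requires a licence from the manufacturer.
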