Features (pLannotate 1.2.2; 19 found; start..end, strand, type, name):
      3..80      +  promoter       lacIq promoter: lacI (mutant); In the lacIq allele, a single base change in the promoter boosts expression of the lacI gene about 10-fold.
     81..1163    +  CDS            lacI: lac repressor; lacI; The lac repressor binds to the lac operator to inhibit transcription in E. coli. This inhibition can be relieved by adding lactose or isopropyl-β-D-thiogalactopyranoside (IPTG).
   1176..1197    +  protein_bind   CAP binding site: CAP binding activates transcription in the presence of cAMP. E. coli catabolite activator protein
   1216..1233    +  promoter       tet promoter (fragment): E. coli promoter for tetracycline efflux protein gene
   1406..1434    +  promoter       tac promoter: strong E. coli promoter; hybrid between the trp and lac UV5 promoters
   1442..1458    +  protein_bind   lac operator: The lac repressor binds to the lac operator to inhibit transcription in E. coli. This inhibition can be relieved by adding lactose or isopropyl-β-D-thiogalactopyranoside (IPTG). lac repressor encoded by lacI
   1528..2703    +  CDS            MBP: maltose binding protein from E. coli; malE; This gene encodes a signal sequence that can direct MBP to the bacterial periplasm.
   2776..2802    +  misc_feature   MCS (fragment): pUC18/19 multiple cloning site
   2810..2964    +  CDS            lacZα (fragment): LacZα fragment of β-galactosidase; lacZ fragment
   3057..3172    +  ncRNA          5S rRNA: Accession: RF00001 - 5S ribosomal RNA
   3176..3262    +  terminator     rrnB T1 terminator: Escherichia coli rrnB; transcription terminator T1 from the E. coli rrnB gene
   3354..3381    +  terminator     rrnB T2 terminator: transcription terminator T2 from the E. coli rrnB gene
   3400..3491    +  promoter       AmpR promoter: bla
   3492..4352    +  CDS            AmpR: β-lactamase; bla; confers resistance to ampicillin, carbenicillin, and related antibiotics
   4394..4907    -  rep_origin     M13 ori (sequence partly withheld): M13 bacteriophage origin of replication; arrow indicates direction of (+) strand synthesis
   5018..5606    +  rep_origin     ori: high-copy-number ColE1/pMB1/pBR322/pUC origin of replication
   5792..5934    -  misc_feature   bom: basis of mobility region from pBR322
   6036..6227    -  CDS            rop: Rop protein, which maintains plasmids at low copy number; rop
   6244..6624    +  CDS            YPB1_ECOLX: Protein predicted: Swiss-Prot protein existence level 4. From Escherichia coli.
>Addgene plasmid #75289 | pMAL-p4X | depositor full sequence | sequence record 142416 | pMAL-p4X sequence 6720 bps
CCGACACCATCGAATGGTGCAAAACCTTTCGCGGTATGGCATGATAGCGCCCGGAAGAGAGTCAATTCAG
GGTGGTGAATGTGAAACCAGTAACGTTATACGATGTCGCAGAGTATGCCGGTGTCTCTTATCAGACCGTT
TCCCGCGTGGTGAACCAGGCCAGCCACGTTTCTGCGAAAACGCGGGAAAAAGTGGAAGCGGCGATGGCGG
AGCTGAATTACATTCCCAACCGCGTGGCACAACAACTGGCGGGCAAACAGTCGTTGCTGATTGGCGTTGC
CACCTCCAGTCTGGCCCTGCACGCGCCGTCGCAAATTGTCGCGGCGATTAAATCTCGCGCCGATCAACTG
GGTGCCAGCGTGGTGGTGTCGATGGTAGAACGAAGCGGCGTCGAAGCCTGTAAAGCGGCGGTGCACAATC
TTCTCGCGCAACGCGTCAGTGGGCTGATCATTAACTATCCGCTGGATGACCAGGATGCCATTGCTGTGGA
AGCTGCCTGCACTAATGTTCCGGCGTTATTTCTTGATGTCTCTGACCAGACACCCATCAACAGTATTATT
TTCTCCCATGAAGACGGTACGCGACTGGGCGTGGAGCATCTGGTCGCATTGGGTCACCAGCAAATCGCGC
TGTTAGCGGGCCCATTAAGTTCTGTCTCGGCGCGTCTGCGTCTGGCTGGCTGGCATAAATATCTCACTCG
CAATCAAATTCAGCCGATAGCGGAACGGGAAGGCGACTGGAGTGCCATGTCCGGTTTTCAACAAACCATG
CAAATGCTGAATGAGGGCATCGTTCCCACTGCGATGCTGGTTGCCAACGATCAGATGGCGCTGGGCGCAA
TGCGCGCCATTACCGAGTCCGGGCTGCGCGTTGGTGCGGATATCTCGGTAGTGGGATACGACGATACCGA
AGACAGCTCATGTTATATCCCGCCGTTAACCACCATCAAACAGGATTTTCGCCTGCTGGGGCAAACCAGC
GTGGACCGCTTGCTGCAACTCTCTCAGGGCCAGGCGGTGAAGGGCAATCAGCTGTTGCCCGTCTCACTGG
TGAAAAGAAAAACCACCCTGGCGCCCAATACGCAAACCGCCTCTCCCCGCGCGTTGGCCGATTCATTAAT
GCAGCTGGCACGACAGGTTTCCCGACTGGAAAGCGGGCAGTGAGCGCAACGCAATTAATGTAAGTTAGCT
CACTCATTAGGCACAATTCTCATGTTTGACAGCTTATCATCGACTGCACGGTGCACCAATGCTTCTGGCG
TCAGGCAGCCATCGGAAGCTGTGGTATGGCTGTGCAGGTCGTAAATCACTGCATAATTCGTGTCGCTCAA
GGCGCACTCCCGTTCTGGATAATGTTTTTTGCGCCGACATCATAACGGTTCTGGCAAATATTCTGAAATG
AGCTGTTGACAATTAATCATCGGCTCGTATAATGTGTGGAATTGTGAGCGGATAACAATTTCACACAGGA
AACAGCCAGTCCGTTTAGGTGTTTTCACGAGCACTTCACCAACAAGGACCATAGCATATGAAAATAAAAA
CAGGTGCACGCATCCTCGCATTATCCGCATTAACGACGATGATGTTTTCCGCCTCGGCTCTCGCCAAAAT
CGAAGAAGGTAAACTGGTAATCTGGATTAACGGCGATAAAGGCTATAACGGTCTCGCTGAAGTCGGTAAG
AAATTCGAGAAAGATACCGGAATTAAAGTCACCGTTGAGCATCCGGATAAACTGGAAGAGAAATTCCCAC
AGGTTGCGGCAACTGGCGATGGCCCTGACATTATCTTCTGGGCACACGACCGCTTTGGTGGCTACGCTCA
ATCTGGCCTGTTGGCTGAAATCACCCCGGACAAAGCGTTCCAGGACAAGCTGTATCCGTTTACCTGGGAT
GCCGTACGTTACAACGGCAAGCTGATTGCTTACCCGATCGCTGTTGAAGCGTTATCGCTGATTTATAACA
AAGATCTGCTGCCGAACCCGCCAAAAACCTGGGAAGAGATCCCGGCGCTGGATAAAGAACTGAAAGCGAA
AGGTAAGAGCGCGCTGATGTTCAACCTGCAAGAACCGTACTTCACCTGGCCGCTGATTGCTGCTGACGGG
GGTTATGCGTTCAAGTATGAAAACGGCAAGTACGACATTAAAGACGTGGGCGTGGATAACGCTGGCGCGA
AAGCGGGTCTGACCTTCCTGGTTGACCTGATTAAAAACAAACACATGAATGCAGACACCGATTACTCCAT
CGCAGAAGCTGCCTTTAATAAAGGCGAAACAGCGATGACCATCAACGGCCCGTGGGCATGGTCCAACATC
GACACCAGCAAAGTGAATTATGGTGTAACGGTACTGCCGACCTTCAAGGGTCAACCATCCAAACCGTTCG
TTGGCGTGCTGAGCGCAGGTATTAACGCCGCCAGTCCGAACAAAGAGCTGGCAAAAGAGTTCCTCGAAAA
CTATCTGCTGACTGATGAAGGTCTGGAAGCGGTTAATAAAGACAAACCGCTGGGTGCCGTAGCGCTGAAG
TCTTACGAGGAAGAGTTGGTGAAAGATCCGCGGATTGCCGCCACTATGGAAAACGCCCAGAAAGGTGAAA
TCATGCCGAACATCCCGCAGATGTCCGCTTTCTGGTATGCCGTGCGTACTGCGGTGATCAACGCCGCCAG
CGGTCGTCAGACTGTCGATGAAGCCCTGAAAGACGCGCAGACTAATTCGAGCTCGAACAACAACAACAAT
AACAATAACAACAACCTCGGGATCGAGGGAAGGATTTCAGAATTCGGATCCTCTAGAGTCGACCTGCAGG
CAAGCTTGGCACTGGCCGTCGTTTTACAACGTCGTGACTGGGAAAACCCTGGCGTTACCCAACTTAATCG
CCTTGCAGCACATCCCCCTTTCGCCAGCTGGCGTAATAGCGAAGAGGCCCGCACCGATCGCCCTTCCCAA
CAGTTGCGCAGCCTGAATGGCGAATGGCAGCTTGGCTGTTTTGGCGGATGAGATAAGATTTTCAGCCTGA
TACAGATTAAATCAGAACGCAGAAGCGGTCTGATAAAACAGAATTTGCCTGGCGGCAGTAGCGCGGTGGT
CCCACCTGACCCCATGCCGAACTCAGAAGTGAAACGCCGTAGCGCCGATGGTAGTGTGGGGTCTCCCCAT
GCGAGAGTAGGGAACTGCCAGGCATCAAATAAAACGAAAGGCTCAGTCGAAAGACTGGGCCTTTCGTTTT
ATCTGTTGTTTGTCGGTGAACGCTCTCCTGAGTAGGACAAATCCGCCGGGAGCGGATTTGAACGTTGCGA
AGCAACGGCCCGGAGGGTGGCGGGCAGGACGCCCGCCATAAACTGCCAGGCATCAAATTAAGCAGAAGGC
CATCCTGACGGATGGCCTTTTTGCGTTTCTACAAACTCTTTTGTTTATTTTTCTAAATACATTCAAATAT
GTATCCGCTCATGAGACAATAACCCTGATAAATGCTTCAATAATATTGAAAAAGGAAGAGTATGAGTATT
CAACATTTCCGTGTCGCCCTTATTCCCTTTTTTGCGGCATTTTGCCTTCCTGTTTTTGCTCACCCAGAAA
CGCTGGTGAAAGTAAAAGATGCTGAAGATCAGTTGGGTGCACGAGTGGGTTACATCGAACTGGATCTCAA
CAGCGGTAAGATCCTTGAGAGTTTTCGCCCCGAAGAACGTTTCCCAATGATGAGCACTTTTAAAGTTCTG
CTATGTGGCGCGGTATTATCCCGTGTTGACGCCGGGCAAGAGCAACTCGGTCGCCGCATACACTATTCTC
AGAATGACTTGGTTGAGTACTCACCAGTCACAGAAAAGCATCTTACGGATGGCATGACAGTAAGAGAATT
ATGCAGTGCTGCCATAACCATGAGTGATAACACTGCGGCCAACTTACTTCTGACAACGATCGGAGGACCG
AAGGAGCTAACCGCTTTTTTGCACAACATGGGGGATCATGTAACTCGCCTTGATCGTTGGGAACCGGAGC
TGAATGAAGCCATACCAAACGACGAGCGTGACACCACGATGCCTGTAGCAATGGCAACAACGTTGCGCAA
ACTATTAACTGGCGAACTACTTACTCTAGCTTCCCGGCAACAATTAATAGACTGGATGGAGGCGGATAAA
GTTGCAGGACCACTTCTGCGCTCGGCCCTTCCGGCTGGCTGGTTTATTGCTGATAAATCTGGAGCCGGTG
AGCGTGGGTCTCGCGGTATCATTGCAGCACTGGGGCCAGATGGTAAGCCCTCCCGTATCGTAGTTATCTA
CACGACGGGGAGTCAGGCAACTATGGATGAACGAAATAGACAGATCGCTGAGATAGGTGCCTCACTGATT
AAGCATTGGTAACTGTCAGACCAAGTTTACTCATATATACTTTAGATTGATT
[38 nt withheld, positions 4393-4430]
A
[37 nt withheld, positions 4432-4468]
ATTTTGTTAAAATTCGCGTTAAATTTTTGTTAAATCAGCTCATTTTTTAACCAATAGGCCGAAATCGGCA
AAATCCCTTATAAATCAAAAGAATAGACCGAGATAGGGT
[37 nt withheld, positions 4578-4614]
AAAGAACGTGGACTCCAACGTCAAAGG
[141 nt withheld, positions 4642-4782]
G
[125 nt withheld, positions 4784-4908]
AAAGGATCTAGGTGAAGATCCTTTTTGATAATCTCATGACCAAAATCCCTTAACGTGAGTTTTCGTTCCA
CTGAGCGTCAGACCCCGTAGAAAAGATCAAAGGATCTTCTTGAGATCCTTTTTTTCTGCGCGTAATCTGC
TGCTTGCAAACAAAAAAACCACCGCTACCAGCGGTGGTTTGTTTGCCGGATCAAGAGCTACCAACTCTTT
TTCCGAAGGTAACTGGCTTCAGCAGAGCGCAGATACCAAATACTGTCCTTCTAGTGTAGCCGTAGTTAGG
CCACCACTTCAAGAACTCTGTAGCACCGCCTACATACCTCGCTCTGCTAATCCTGTTACCAGTGGCTGCT
GCCAGTGGCGATAAGTCGTGTCTTACCGGGTTGGACTCAAGACGATAGTTACCGGATAAGGCGCAGCGGT
CGGGCTGAACGGGGGGTTCGTGCACACAGCCCAGCTTGGAGCGAACGACCTACACCGAACTGAGATACCT
ACAGCGTGAGCTATGAGAAAGCGCCACGCTTCCCGAAGGGAGAAAGGCGGACAGGTATCCGGTAAGCGGC
AGGGTCGGAACAGGAGAGCGCACGAGGGAGCTTCCAGGGGGAAACGCCTGGTATCTTTATAGTCCTGTCG
GGTTTCGCCACCTCTGACTTGAGCGTCGATTTTTGTGATGCTCGTCAGGGGGGCGGAGCCTATGGAAAAA
CGCCAGCAACGCGGCCTTTTTACGGTTCCTGGCCTTTTGCTGGCCTTTTGCTCACATGTTCTTTCCTGCG
TTATCCCCTGATTCTGTGGATAACCGTATTACCGCCTTTGAGTGAGCTGATACCGCTCGCCGCAGCCGAA
CGACCGAGCGCAGCGAGTCAGTGAGCGAGGAAGCGGAAGAGCGCCTGATGCGGTATTTTCTCCTTACGCA
TCTGTGCGGTATTTCACACCGCATATATGGTGCACTCTCAGTACAATCTGCTCTGATGCCGCATAGTTAA
GCCAGTATACACTCCGCTATCGCTACGTGACTGGGTCATGGCTGCGCCCCGACACCCGCCAACACCCGCT
GACGCGCCCTGACGGGCTTGTCTGCTCCCGGCATCCGCTTACAGACAAGCTGTGACCGTCTCCGGGAGCT
GCATGTGTCAGAGGTTTTCACCGTCATCACCGAAACGCGCGAGGCAGCTGCGGTAAAGCTCATCAGCGTG
GTCGTGCAGCGATTCACAGATGTCTGCCTGTTCATCCGCGTCCAGCTCGTTGAGTTTCTCCAGAAGCGTT
AATGTCTGGCTTCTGATAAAGCGGGCCATGTTAAGGGCGGTTTTTTCCTGTTTGGTCACTGATGCCTCCG
TGTAAGGGGGATTTCTGTTCATGGGGGTAATGATACCGATGAAACGAGAGAGGATGCTCACGATACGGGT
TACTGATGATGAACATGCCCGGTTACTGGAACGTTGTGAGGGTAAACAACTGGCGGTATGGATGCGGCGG
GACCAGAGAAAAATCACTCAGGGTCAATGCCAGCGCTTCGTTAATACAGATGTAGGTGTTCCACAGGGTA
GCCAGCAGCATCCTGCGATGCAGATCCGGAACATAATGGTGCAGGGCGCTGACTTCCGCGTTTCCAGACT
TTACGAAACACGGAAACCGAAGACCATTCATGTTGTTGCTCAGGTCGCAGACGTTTTGCAGCAGCAGTCG
CTTCACGTTCGCTCGCGTATCGGTGATTCATTCTGCTAACCAGTAAGGCAACCCCGCCAGCCTAGCCGGG
TCCTCAACGACAGGAGCACGATCATGCGCACCCGTGGCCAGGACCCAACGCTGCCCGAAATT
