>Addgene plasmid #75289 | pMAL-p4X | addgene partial sequence | sequence record 153087 | pBEST-R 5'-TCTCATGTTTGACAGCTTATC-3'
GCAGCCATCGGAAGCTGTGGTATGGCTGTGCAGGTCGTAAATCACTGCATAATTCGTGTCGCTCAAGGCG
CACTCCCGTTCTGGATAATGTTTTTTGCGCCGACATCATAACGGTTCTGGCAAATATTCTGAAATGAGCT
GTTGACAATTAATCATCGGCTCGTATAATGTGTGGAATTGTGAGCGGATAACAATTTCACACAGGAAACA
GCCAGTCCGTTTAGGTGTTTTCACGAGCACTTCACCAACAAGGACCATAGCATATGAAAATAAAAACAGG
TGCACGCATCCTCGCATTATCCGCATTAACGACGATGATGTTTTCCGCCTCGGCTCTCGCCAAAATCGAA
GAAGGTAAACTGGTAATCTGGATTAACGGCGATAAAGGCTATAACGGTCTCGCTGAAGTCGGTAAGAAAT
TCGAGAAAGATACCGGAATTAAAGTCACCGTTGAGCATCCGGATAAACTGGAAGAGAAATTCCCACAGGT
TGCGGCAACTGGCGATGGCCCTGACATTATCTTCTGGGCACACGACCGCTTTGGTGGCTACGCTCAATCT
GGCCTGTTGGCTGAAATCACCCCGGACAAAGCGTTCCAGGACAAGCTGTATCCGTTTACCTGGGATGCCG
TACGTTACAACGGCAAGCTGATTGCTTACCCGATCGCTGTTGAAGCGTTATCGCTGATTTATAACAAAGA
TCTGCTGCCGAACCCGCCAAAAACCTGGGAAGAGATCCCGGCGCTGGATAAAGAACTGAAAGCGAAAGGT
AAGAGCGCGCTGATGTTCAACCTGCAAGAACCGTACTTCACCTGGCCGCTGATTGCTGCTGACGGGGGTT
ATGCGTTCAAGTATGAAAACGGCAAGTACGACATTAAAGACGTGGGCGTGGATAACGCTGGCGCGAAAGC
GGGTCTGACCTTCCTGGTTGACCTGATTAAAAACAAACACATGAATGCAGACACCGATTACTCCATCGCA
GAAGCTGCCTTTAATAAAGGCGAAACAGCGATGACCATCAACGGCCCGTGGGCATGGTCCAACATC
