>Addgene plasmid #75289 | pMAL-p4X | addgene partial sequence | sequence record 153109 | pCR8_F1 5'-ttgatgcctggcagttccct-3'
CCACACTACCATCGGCGCTACGGCGTTTCACTTCTGAGTTCGGCATGGGGTCAGGTGGGACCACCGCGCT
ACTGCCGCCAGGCAAATTCTGTTTTATCAGACCGCTTCTGCGTTCTGATTTAATCTGTATCAGGCTGAAA
ATCTTATCTCATCCGCCAAAACAGCCAAGCTGCCATTCGCCATTCAGGCTGCGCAACTGTTGGGAAGGGC
GATCGGTGCGGGCCTCTTCGCTATTACGCCAGCTGGCGAAAGGGGGATGTGCTGCAAGGCGATTAAGTTG
GGTAACGCCAGGGTTTTCCCAGTCACGACGTTGTAAAACGACGGCCAGTGCCAAGCTTGCCTGCAGGTCG
ACTCTAGAGGATCCGAATTCTGAAATCCTTCCCTCGATCCCGAGGTTGTTGTTATTGTTATTGTTGTTGT
TGTTCGAGCTCGAATTAGTCTGCGCGTCTTTCAGGGCTTCATCGACAGTCTGACGACCGCTGGCGGCGTT
GATCACCGCAGTACGCACGGCATACCAGAAAGCGGACATCTGCGGGATGTTCGGCATGATTTCACCTTTC
TGGGCGTTTTCCATAGTGGCGGCAATCCGCGGATCTTTCACCAACTCTTCCTCGTAAGACTTCAGCGCTA
CGGCACCCAGCGGTTTGTCTTTATTAACCGCTTCCAGACCTTCATCAGTCAGCAGATAGTTTTCGAGGAA
CTCTTTTGCCAGCTCTTTGTTCGGACTGGCGGCGTTAATACCTGCGCTCAGCACGCCAACGAACGGTTTG
GATGGTTGACCCTTGAAGGTCGGCAGTACCGTTACACCATAATTCACTTTGCTGGTGTCGATGTTGGACC
ATGCCCACGGGCCGTTGATGGTCATCGCTGTTTCGCCTTTATTAAAGGCAGCTTCTGCGATGGAGTAATC
GGTGTCTGCATTCATGTGTTTGTTTTTAATCAGGTCAACCAGGAAGGTCAGACCCGCTTTCGCGCCAGCG
TTATCCACGCCCACGTCTTTAATGTCGTACTTGCCGTTTTCATAC
